Addgene plasmid #105550: pAAV.GFAP.Cre.WPRE.hGH
Purpose: AAV expression of Cre from GFAP promoter
Depositing lab: James M. Wilson.
Backbone
  Vector backbone: pAAV
  Vector type: Mammalian Expression, AAV, Cre/Lox
Growth in bacteria
  Bacterial resistance: Ampicillin, 100 μg/mL
  Growth temperature: 37°C
  Growth strain: NEB Stable
  Copy number: Unknown
Gene/Insert
  Gene/Insert name: Cre
  Promoter: GFAP
  Cloning method: Unknown
Terms and licenses: Academic/Nonprofit Terms; Industry Terms: Not Available to Industry
Depositor comments: Penn Vector Core number p2408
How to cite: pAAV.GFAP.Cre.WPRE.hGH was a gift from James M. Wilson (Addgene plasmid # 105550 ; http://n2t.net/addgene:105550 ; RRID:Addgene_105550) For viral preps, please replace (Addgene plasmid # 105550) in the above sentence with: (Addgene viral prep # 105550-AAV5) or (Addgene viral prep # 105550-PHPeB)
