[The description below was written by a language model from this plasmid's Addgene catalogue record and pLannotate feature annotations shown in this document.]
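Description:
pAAV.GFAP.Cre.WPRE.hGH is an adeno-associated virus transfer (cis) plasmid built on a pAAV backbone for producing recombinant AAV that expresses Cre recombinase in mammalian cells under a GFAP promoter. It is propagated in bacteria through a high-copy ColE1/pUC-type origin and selected with ampicillin via the β-lactamase gene and its native promoter. The backbone also carries an f1/M13 phage origin and small remnants of pBR322 bom and rop. A recombination-deficient strain is listed for growth, consistent with the need to keep the repeat-rich AAV2 inverted terminal repeats intact. In the NGS-derived record the upstream ITR is detected only as short fragments, whereas the depositor sequence shows it as a full repeat spanning the plasmid origin, and the two records differ slightly in length.

Between the two AAV2 ITRs, which provide the signals for genome replication and packaging, lies a single expression cassette. The roughly 1.5–2 kb region upstream of Cre is not annotated as a promoter. It carries only short automated matches to a cPPT/CTS-like element and to human protein fragments, which probably reflect similarity within human genomic promoter sequence rather than functional parts, and this region presumably corresponds to the catalogued GFAP promoter. It is followed by the bacteriophage P1 Cre coding sequence, a WPRE to enhance transcript stability and expression, and the human growth hormone polyadenylation signal. No tag or fluorescent reporter is annotated. GFAP promoters are commonly used to direct expression to astrocytes, so the vector is suited to glia-targeted recombination of loxP-flanked alleles or activation of Cre-dependent reporters and effectors in vivo. The record also notes packaged viral preparations in the AAV5 and PHP.eB capsids.
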