Features (pLannotate 1.2.2; 15 found; start..end, strand, type, name):
    146..263     +  misc_feature   cPPT/CTS: central polypurine tract and central termination sequence of HIV-1
    383..643     -  CDS            GVQW1 (fragment): GVQW1_HUMAN - Also known as TIGD1L2. Experimental evidence at transcript level: Swiss-Prot protein existence level 2. From Homo sapiens (Human).
   2022..2117    +  CDS            C14orf178 (fragment): CN178_HUMAN - Experimental evidence at transcript level: Swiss-Prot protein existence level 2. From Homo sapiens (Human).
   2536..3567    +  CDS            Cre: site-specific recombinase Cre is a site-specific recombinase from bacteriophage P1. Recombination occurs at loxP sequences.
   3581..4169    +  misc_feature   WPRE: woodchuck hepatitis virus posttranscriptional regulatory element
   4201..4677    +  polyA_signal   hGH poly(A) signal: human growth hormone polyadenylation signal
   4717..4857    +  repeat_region  AAV2 ITR: inverted terminal repeat of adeno-associated virus serotype 2 inverted
   4862..4913    -  misc_feature   bom (fragment): basis of mobility region from pBR322
   4932..5312    +  rep_origin     M13 ori (sequence partly withheld): M13 bacteriophage origin of replication; arrow indicates direction of (+) strand synthesis
   5388..5437    -  misc_feature   bom (fragment): basis of mobility region from pBR322
   5539..5574    -  CDS            rop (fragment): Rop protein, which maintains plasmids at low copy number; rop
   5669..5773    +  promoter       AmpR promoter: bla
   5774..6634    +  CDS            AmpR: β-lactamase; bla; confers resistance to ampicillin, carbenicillin, and related antibiotics
   6805..7393    +  rep_origin     ori: high-copy-number ColE1/pMB1/pBR322/pUC origin of replication
   7455..130     -  repeat_region  AAV2 ITR (across the origin): inverted terminal repeat of adeno-associated virus serotype 2 inverted
>Addgene plasmid #105550 | pAAV.GFAP.Cre.WPRE.hGH | depositor full sequence | sequence record 201072 | pAAV.GFAP.Cre.WPRE.hGH sequence 7465 bps
CTGCGCGCTCGCTCGCTCACTGAGGCCGCCCGGGCAAAGCCCGGGCGTCGGGCGACCTTTGGTCGCCCGG
CCTCAGTGAGCGAGCGAGCGCGCAGAGAGGGAGTGGCCAACTCCATCACTAGGGGTTCCTGCGGCCGCAC
GCGTTTTTTAAAAGAAAAGGGGGGATTGGGGGGTACAGTGCAGGGGAAAGAATAGTAGACATAATAGCAA
CAGACATACAAACTAAAGAATTACAAAAACAAATTACAAAAATTCAAAATTTTCGGGTTTATTACAGGGA
CAGCAGAGATCCAGTTTGGTTAATTAACCCACCTCCCTCTCTGTGCTGGGACTCACAGAGGGAGACCTCA
GGAGGCAGTCTGTCCATCACATGTCCAAATGCAGAGCATACCCTGGGCTGGGCGCAGTGGCGCACAACTG
TAATTCCAGCACTTTGGGAGGCTGATGTGGAAGGATCACTTGAGCCCAGAAGTTCTAGACCAGCCTGGGC
AACATGGCAAGACCCTATCTCTACAAAAAAAGTTAAAAAATCAGCCACGTGTGGTGACACACACCTGTAG
TCCCAGCTATTCAGGAGGCTGAGGTGAGGGGATCACTTAAGGCTGGGAGGTTGAGGCTGCAGTGAGTCGT
GGTTGCGCCACTGCACTCCAGCCTGGGCAACAGTGAGACCCTGTCTCAAAAGACAAAAAAAAAAAAAAAA
AAAAAAAGAACATATCCTGGTGTGGAGTAGGGGACGCTGCTCTGACAGAGGCTCGGGGGCCTGAGCTGGC
TCTGTGAGCTGGGGAGGAGGCAGACAGCCAGGCCTTGTCTGCAAGCAGACCTGGCAGCATTGGGCTGGCC
GCCCCCCAGGGCCTCCTCTTCATGCCCAGTGAATGACTCACCTTGGCACAGACACAATGTTCGGGGTGGG
CACAGTGCCTGCTTCCCGCCGCACCCCAGCCCCCCTCAAATGCCTTCCGAGAAGCCCATTGAGCAGGGGG
CTTGCATTGCACCCCAGCCTGACAGCCTGGCATCTTGGGATAAAAGCAGCACAGCCCCCTAGGGGCTGCC
CTTGCTGTGTGGCGCCACCGGCGGTGGAGAACAAGGCTCTATTCAGCCTGTGCCCAGGAAAGGGGATCAG
GGGATGCCCAGGCATGGACAGTGGGTGGCAGGGGGGGAGAGGAGGGCTGTCTGCTTCCCAGAAGTCCAAG
GACACAAATGGGTGAGGGGACTGGGCAGGGTTCTGACCCTGTGGGACCAGAGTGGAGGGCGTAGATGGAC
CTGAAGTCTCCAGGGACAACAGGGCCCAGGTCTCAGGCTCCTAGTTGGGCCCAGTGGCTCCAGCGTTTCC
AAACCCATCCATCCCCAGAGGTTCTTCCCATCTCTCCAGGCTGATGTGTGGGAACTCGAGGAAATAAATC
TCCAGTGGGAGACGGAGGGGTGGCCAGGGAAACGGGGCGCTGCAGGAATAAAGACGAGCCAGCACAGCCA
GCTCATGTGTAACGGCTTTGTGGAGCTGTCAAGGCCTGGTCTCTGGGAGAGAGGCACAGGGAGGCCAGAC
AAGGAAGGGGTGACCTGGAGGGACAGATCCAGGGGCTAAAGTCCTGATAAGGCAAGAGAGTGCCGGCCCC
CTCTTGCCCTATCAGGACCTCCACTGCCACATAGAGGCCATGATTGACCCTTAGACAAAGGGCTGGTGTC
CAATCCCAGCCCCCAGCCCCAGAACTCCAGGGAATGAATGGGCAGAGAGCAGGAATGTGGGACATCTGTG
TTCAAGGGAAGGACTCCAGGAGTCTGCTGGGAATGAGGCCTAGTAGGAAATGAGGTGGCCCTTGAGGGTA
CAGAACAGGTTCATTCTTCGCCAAATTCCCAGCACCTTGCAGGCACTTACAGCTGAGTGAGATAATGCCT
GGGTTATGAAATCAAAAAGTTGGAAAGCAGGTCAGAGGTCATCTGGTACAGCCCTTCCTTCCCTTTTTTT
TTTTTTTTTTTTGTGAGACAAGGTCTCTCTCTGTTGCCCAGGCTGGAGTGGCGCAAACACAGCTCACTGC
AGCCTCAACCTACTGGGCTCAAGCAATCCTCCAGCCTCAGCCTCCCAAAGTGCTGGGATTACAAGCATGA
GCCACCCCACTCAGCCCTTTCCTTCCTTTTTAATTGATGCATAATAATTGTAAGTATTCATCATGGTCCA
ACCAACCCTTTCTTGACCCACCTTCCTAGAGAGAGGGTCCTCTTGCTTCAGCGGTCAGGGCCCCAGACCC
ATGGTCTGGCTCCAGGTACCACCTGCCTCATGCAGGAGTTGGCGTGCCCAGGAAGCTCTGCCTCTGGGCA
CAGTGACCTCAGTGGGGTGAGGGGAGCTCTCCCCATAGCTGGGCTGCGGCCCAACCCCACCCCCTCAGGC
TATGCCAGGGGGTGTTGCCAGGGGCACCCGGGCATCGCCAGTCTAGCCCACTCCTTCATAAAGCCCTCGC
ATCCCAGGAGCGAGCAGAGCCAGAGCAGGTTGGAGAGGAGACGCATCACCTCCGCTGCTCGCCGGGATCG
CGGGAATTCGCCACCATGTCCAATTTACTGACCGTACACCAAAATTTGCCTGCATTACCGGTCGATGCAA
CGAGTGATGAGGTTCGCAAGAACCTGATGGACATGTTCAGGGATCGCCAGGCGTTTTCTGAGCATACCTG
GAAAATGCTTCTGTCCGTTTGCCGGTCGTGGGCGGCATGGTGCAAGTTGAATAACCGGAAATGGTTTCCC
GCAGAACCTGAAGATGTTCGCGATTATCTTCTATATCTTCAGGCGCGCGGTCTGGCAGTAAAAACTATCC
AGCAACATTTGGGCCAGCTAAACATGCTTCATCGTCGGTCCGGGCTGCCACGACCAAGTGACAGCAATGC
TGTTTCACTGGTTATGCGGCGGATCCGAAAAGAAAACGTTGATGCCGGTGAACGTGCAAAACAGGCTCTA
GCGTTCGAACGCACTGATTTCGACCAGGTTCGTTCACTCATGGAAAATAGCGATCGCTGCCAGGATATAC
GTAATCTGGCATTTCTGGGGATTGCTTATAACACCCTGTTACGTATAGCCGAAATTGCCAGGATCAGGGT
TAAAGATATCTCACGTACTGACGGTGGGAGAATGTTAATCCATATTGGCAGAACGAAAACGCTGGTTAGC
ACCGCAGGTGTAGAGAAGGCACTTAGCCTGGGGGTAACTAAACTGGTCGAGCGATGGATTTCCGTCTCTG
GTGTAGCTGATGATCCGAATAACTACCTGTTTTGCCGGGTCAGAAAAAATGGTGTTGCCGCGCCATCTGC
CACCAGCCAGCTATCAACTCGCGCCCTGGAAGGGATTTTTGAAGCAACTCATCGATTGATTTACGGCGCT
AAGGATGACTCTGGTCAGAGATACCTGGCCTGGTCTGGACACAGTGCCCGTGTCGGAGCCGCGCGAGATA
TGGCCCGCGCTGGAGTTTCAATACCGGAGATCATGCAAGCTGGTGGCTGGACCAATGTAAATATTGTCAT
GAACTATATCCGTAACCTGGATAGTGAAACAGGGGCAATGGTGCGCCTGCTGGAAGATGGCGATTAGCCA
GCTTATCGATAATCAACCTCTGGATTACAAAATTTGTGAAAGATTGACTGGTATTCTTAACTATGTTGCT
CCTTTTACGCTATGTGGATACGCTGCTTTAATGCCTTTGTATCATGCTATTGCTTCCCGTATGGCTTTCA
TTTTCTCCTCCTTGTATAAATCCTGGTTGCTGTCTCTTTATGAGGAGTTGTGGCCCGTTGTCAGGCAACG
TGGCGTGGTGTGCACTGTGTTTGCTGACGCAACCCCCACTGGTTGGGGCATTGCCACCACCTGTCAGCTC
CTTTCCGGAACTTTCGCTTTCCCCCTCCCTATTGCCACGGCGGAACTCATCGCCGCCTGCCTTGCCCGCT
GCTGGACAGGGGCTCGGCTGTTGGGCACTGACAATTCCGTGGTGTTGTCGGGGAAATCATCGTCCTTTCC
TTGGCTGCTCGCCTATGTTGCCACCTGGATTCTGCGCGGGACGTCCTTCTGCTACGTCCCTTCGGCCCTC
AATCCAGCGGACCTTCCTTCCCGCGGCCTGCTGCCGGCTCTGCGGCCTCTTCCGCGTCTTCGCCTTCGCC
CTCAGACGAGTCGGATCTCCCTTTGGGCCGCCTCCCCGCATCGATACCGAGCGCTGCTCGAGAGATCTAC
GGGTGGCATCCCTGTGACCCCTCCCCAGTGCCTCTCCTGGCCCTGGAAGTTGCCACTCCAGTGCCCACCA
GCCTTGTCCTAATAAAATTAAGTTGCATCATTTTGTCTGACTAGGTGTCCTTCTATAATATTATGGGGTG
GAGGGGGGTGGTATGGAGCAAGGGGCAAGTTGGGAAGACAACCTGTAGGGCCTGCGGGGTCTATTGGGAA
CCAAGCTGGAGTGCAGTGGCACAATCTTGGCTCACTGCAATCTCCGCCTCCTGGGTTCAAGCGATTCTCC
TGCCTCAGCCTCCCGAGTTGTTGGGATTCCAGGCATGCATGACCAGGCTCAGCTAATTTTTGTTTTTTTG
GTAGAGACGGGGTTTCACCATATTGGCCAGGCTGGTCTCCAACTCCTAATCTCAGGTGATCTACCCACCT
TGGCCTCCCAAATTGCTGGGATTACAGGCGTGAACCACTGCTCCCTTCCCTGTCCTTCTGATTTTGTAGG
TAACCACGTGCGGACCGAGCGGCCGCAGGAACCCCTAGTGATGGAGTTGGCCACTCCCTCTCTGCGCGCT
CGCTCGCTCACTGAGGCCGGGCGACCAAAGGTCGCCCGACGCCCGGGCTTTGCCCGGGCGGCCTCAGTGA
GCGAGCGAGCGCGCAGCTGCCTGCAGGGGCGCCTGATGCGGTATTTTCTCCTTACGCATCTGTGCGGTAT
TTCACACCGCATA
[142 nt withheld, positions 4914-5055]
C
[141 nt withheld, positions 5057-5197]
CCTTTGACGTTGGAGTCCACGTTCTTT
[37 nt withheld, positions 5225-5261]
ACCCTATCTCGGGCTATTCTTTTGATTTATAAGGGATTTTGCCGATTTCGGCCTATTGGTTAAAAAATGA
GCTGATTTAACAAAAATTTAACGCGAATTTTAACAAAATATTAACGTTTACAATTTTATGGTGCACTCTC
AGTACAATCTGCTCTGATGCCGCATAGTTAAGCCAGCCCCGACACCCGCCAACACCCGCTGACGCGCCCT
GACGGGCTTGTCTGCTCCCGGCATCCGCTTACAGACAAGCTGTGACCGTCTCCGGGAGCTGCATGTGTCA
GAGGTTTTCACCGTCATCACCGAAACGCGCGAGACGAAAGGGCCTCGTGATACGCCTATTTTTATAGGTT
AATGTCATGATAATAATGGTTTCTTAGACGTCAGGTGGCACTTTTCGGGGAAATGTGCGCGGAACCCCTA
TTTGTTTATTTTTCTAAATACATTCAAATATGTATCCGCTCATGAGACAATAACCCTGATAAATGCTTCA
ATAATATTGAAAAAGGAAGAGTATGAGTATTCAACATTTCCGTGTCGCCCTTATTCCCTTTTTTGCGGCA
TTTTGCCTTCCTGTTTTTGCTCACCCAGAAACGCTGGTGAAAGTAAAAGATGCTGAAGATCAGTTGGGTG
CACGAGTGGGTTACATCGAACTGGATCTCAACAGCGGTAAGATCCTTGAGAGTTTTCGCCCCGAAGAACG
TTTTCCAATGATGAGCACTTTTAAAGTTCTGCTATGTGGCGCGGTATTATCCCGTATTGACGCCGGGCAA
GAGCAACTCGGTCGCCGCATACACTATTCTCAGAATGACTTGGTTGAGTACTCACCAGTCACAGAAAAGC
ATCTTACGGATGGCATGACAGTAAGAGAATTATGCAGTGCTGCCATAACCATGAGTGATAACACTGCGGC
CAACTTACTTCTGACAACGATCGGAGGACCGAAGGAGCTAACCGCTTTTTTGCACAACATGGGGGATCAT
GTAACTCGCCTTGATCGTTGGGAACCGGAGCTGAATGAAGCCATACCAAACGACGAGCGTGACACCACGA
TGCCTGTAGCAATGGCAACAACGTTGCGCAAACTATTAACTGGCGAACTACTTACTCTAGCTTCCCGGCA
ACAATTAATAGACTGGATGGAGGCGGATAAAGTTGCAGGACCACTTCTGCGCTCGGCCCTTCCGGCTGGC
TGGTTTATTGCTGATAAATCTGGAGCCGGTGAGCGTGGGTCTCGCGGTATCATTGCAGCACTGGGGCCAG
ATGGTAAGCCCTCCCGTATCGTAGTTATCTACACGACGGGGAGTCAGGCAACTATGGATGAACGAAATAG
ACAGATCGCTGAGATAGGTGCCTCACTGATTAAGCATTGGTAACTGTCAGACCAAGTTTACTCATATATA
CTTTAGATTGATTTAAAACTTCATTTTTAATTTAAAAGGATCTAGGTGAAGATCCTTTTTGATAATCTCA
TGACCAAAATCCCTTAACGTGAGTTTTCGTTCCACTGAGCGTCAGACCCCGTAGAAAAGATCAAAGGATC
TTCTTGAGATCCTTTTTTTCTGCGCGTAATCTGCTGCTTGCAAACAAAAAAACCACCGCTACCAGCGGTG
GTTTGTTTGCCGGATCAAGAGCTACCAACTCTTTTTCCGAAGGTAACTGGCTTCAGCAGAGCGCAGATAC
CAAATACTGTCCTTCTAGTGTAGCCGTAGTTAGGCCACCACTTCAAGAACTCTGTAGCACCGCCTACATA
CCTCGCTCTGCTAATCCTGTTACCAGTGGCTGCTGCCAGTGGCGATAAGTCGTGTCTTACCGGGTTGGAC
TCAAGACGATAGTTACCGGATAAGGCGCAGCGGTCGGGCTGAACGGGGGGTTCGTGCACACAGCCCAGCT
TGGAGCGAACGACCTACACCGAACTGAGATACCTACAGCGTGAGCTATGAGAAAGCGCCACGCTTCCCGA
AGGGAGAAAGGCGGACAGGTATCCGGTAAGCGGCAGGGTCGGAACAGGAGAGCGCACGAGGGAGCTTCCA
GGGGGAAACGCCTGGTATCTTTATAGTCCTGTCGGGTTTCGCCACCTCTGACTTGAGCGTCGATTTTTGT
GATGCTCGTCAGGGGGGCGGAGCCTATGGAAAAACGCCAGCAACGCGGCCTTTTTACGGTTCCTGGCCTT
TTGCTGGCCTTTTGCTCACATGTCCTGCAGGCAG
