Features (pLannotate 1.2.2; 16 found; start..end, strand, type, name):
   1328..1423    +  CDS            C14orf178 (fragment): CN178_HUMAN - Experimental evidence at transcript level: Swiss-Prot protein existence level 2. From Homo sapiens (Human).
   1842..2873    +  CDS            Cre: site-specific recombinase Cre is a site-specific recombinase from bacteriophage P1. Recombination occurs at loxP sequences.
   2887..3475    +  misc_feature   WPRE: woodchuck hepatitis virus posttranscriptional regulatory element
   3507..3983    +  polyA_signal   hGH poly(A) signal: human growth hormone polyadenylation signal
   4023..4163    +  repeat_region  AAV2 ITR: inverted terminal repeat of adeno-associated virus serotype 2 inverted
   4168..4219    -  misc_feature   bom (fragment): basis of mobility region from pBR322
   4238..4693    +  rep_origin     f1 ori (sequence partly withheld): f1 bacteriophage origin of replication; arrow indicates direction of (+) strand synthesis
   4694..4743    -  misc_feature   bom (fragment): basis of mobility region from pBR322
   4845..4880    -  CDS            rop (fragment): Rop protein, which maintains plasmids at low copy number; rop
   4975..5079    +  promoter       AmpR promoter: bla
   5080..5940    +  CDS            AmpR: β-lactamase; bla; confers resistance to ampicillin, carbenicillin, and related antibiotics
   6111..6699    +  rep_origin     ori: high-copy-number ColE1/pMB1/pBR322/pUC origin of replication
   6772..6799    +  repeat_region  AAV2 ITR (fragment): inverted terminal repeat of adeno-associated virus serotype 2 inverted
   6828..6855    +  repeat_region  AAV2 ITR (fragment): inverted terminal repeat of adeno-associated virus serotype 2 inverted
   6906..7023    +  misc_feature   cPPT/CTS: central polypurine tract and central termination sequence of HIV-1
   7143..7403    -  CDS            GVQW1 (fragment): GVQW1_HUMAN - Also known as TIGD1L2. Experimental evidence at transcript level: Swiss-Prot protein existence level 2. From Homo sapiens (Human).
>Addgene plasmid #105550 | pAAV.GFAP.Cre.WPRE.hGH | addgene full sequence | sequence record 202448 | Addgene NGS Result
AAAAAAAAAAAAAGAACATATCCTGGTGTGGAGTAGGGGACGCTGCTCTGACAGAGGCTCGGGGGCCTGA
GCTGGCTCTGTGAGCTGGGGAGGAGGCAGACAGCCAGGCCTTGTCTGCAAGCAGACCTGGCAGCATTGGG
CTGGCCGCCCCCCAGGGCCTCCTCTTCATGCCCAGTGAATGACTCACCTTGGCACAGACACAATGTTCGG
GGTGGGCACAGTGCCTGCTTCCCGCCGCACCCCAGCCCCCCTCAAATGCCTTCCGAGAAGCCCATTGAGC
AGGGGGCTTGCATTGCACCCCAGCCTGACAGCCTGGCATCTTGGGATAAAAGCAGCACAGCCCCCTAGGG
GCTGCCCTTGCTGTGTGGCGCCACCGGCGGTGGAGAACAAGGCTCTATTCAGCCTGTGCCCAGGAAAGGG
GATCAGGGGATGCCCAGGCATGGACAGTGGGTGGCAGGGGGGGAGAGGAGGGCTGTCTGCTTCCCAGAAG
TCCAAGGACACAAATGGGTGAGGGGACTGGGCAGGGTTCTGACCCTGTGGGACCAGAGTGGAGGGCGTAG
ATGGACCTGAAGTCTCCAGGGACAACAGGGCCCAGGTCTCAGGCTCCTAGTTGGGCCCAGTGGCTCCAGC
GTTTCCAAACCCATCCATCCCCAGAGGTTCTTCCCATCTCTCCAGGCTGATGTGTGGGAACTCGAGGAAA
TAAATCTCCAGTGGGAGACGGAGGGGTGGCCAGGGAAACGGGGCGCTGCAGGAATAAAGACGAGCCAGCA
CAGCCAGCTCATGTGTAACGGCTTTGTGGAGCTGTCAAGGCCTGGTCTCTGGGAGAGAGGCACAGGGAGG
CCAGACAAGGAAGGGGTGACCTGGAGGGACAGATCCAGGGGCTAAAGTCCTGATAAGGCAAGAGAGTGCC
GGCCCCCTCTTGCCCTATCAGGACCTCCACTGCCACATAGAGGCCATGATTGACCCTTAGACAAAGGGCT
GGTGTCCAATCCCAGCCCCCAGCCCCAGAACTCCAGGGAATGAATGGGCAGAGAGCAGGAATGTGGGACA
TCTGTGTTCAAGGGAAGGACTCCAGGAGTCTGCTGGGAATGAGGCCTAGTAGGAAATGAGGTGGCCCTTG
AGGGTACAGAACAGGTTCATTCTTCGCCAAATTCCCAGCACCTTGCAGGCACTTACAGCTGAGTGAGATA
ATGCCTGGGTTATGAAATCAAAAAGTTGGAAAGCAGGTCAGAGGTCATCTGGTACAGCCCTTCCTTCCCT
TTTTTTTTTTTTTTTTTTGTGAGACAAGGTCTCTCTCTGTTGCCCAGGCTGGAGTGGCGCAAACACAGCT
CACTGCAGCCTCAACCTACTGGGCTCAAGCAATCCTCCAGCCTCAGCCTCCCAAAGTGCTGGGATTACAA
GCATGAGCCACCCCACTCAGCCCTTTCCTTCCTTTTTAATTGATGCATAATAATTGTAAGTATTCATCAT
GGTCCAACCAACCCTTTCTTGACCCACCTTCCTAGAGAGAGGGTCCTCTTGCTTCAGCGGTCAGGGCCCC
AGACCCATGGTCTGGCTCCAGGTACCACCTGCCTCATGCAGGAGTTGGCGTGCCCAGGAAGCTCTGCCTC
TGGGCACAGTGACCTCAGTGGGGTGAGGGGAGCTCTCCCCATAGCTGGGCTGCGGCCCAACCCCACCCCC
TCAGGCTATGCCAGGGGGTGTTGCCAGGGGCACCCGGGCATCGCCAGTCTAGCCCACTCCTTCATAAAGC
CCTCGCATCCCAGGAGCGAGCAGAGCCAGAGCAGGTTGGAGAGGAGACGCATCACCTCCGCTGCTCGCCG
GGATCGCGGGAATTCGCCACCATGTCCAATTTACTGACCGTACACCAAAATTTGCCTGCATTACCGGTCG
ATGCAACGAGTGATGAGGTTCGCAAGAACCTGATGGACATGTTCAGGGATCGCCAGGCGTTTTCTGAGCA
TACCTGGAAAATGCTTCTGTCCGTTTGCCGGTCGTGGGCGGCATGGTGCAAGTTGAATAACCGGAAATGG
TTTCCCGCAGAACCTGAAGATGTTCGCGATTATCTTCTATATCTTCAGGCGCGCGGTCTGGCAGTAAAAA
CTATCCAGCAACATTTGGGCCAGCTAAACATGCTTCATCGTCGGTCCGGGCTGCCACGACCAAGTGACAG
CAATGCTGTTTCACTGGTTATGCGGCGGATCCGAAAAGAAAACGTTGATGCCGGTGAACGTGCAAAACAG
GCTCTAGCGTTCGAACGCACTGATTTCGACCAGGTTCGTTCACTCATGGAAAATAGCGATCGCTGCCAGG
ATATACGTAATCTGGCATTTCTGGGGATTGCTTATAACACCCTGTTACGTATAGCCGAAATTGCCAGGAT
CAGGGTTAAAGATATCTCACGTACTGACGGTGGGAGAATGTTAATCCATATTGGCAGAACGAAAACGCTG
GTTAGCACCGCAGGTGTAGAGAAGGCACTTAGCCTGGGGGTAACTAAACTGGTCGAGCGATGGATTTCCG
TCTCTGGTGTAGCTGATGATCCGAATAACTACCTGTTTTGCCGGGTCAGAAAAAATGGTGTTGCCGCGCC
ATCTGCCACCAGCCAGCTATCAACTCGCGCCCTGGAAGGGATTTTTGAAGCAACTCATCGATTGATTTAC
GGCGCTAAGGATGACTCTGGTCAGAGATACCTGGCCTGGTCTGGACACAGTGCCCGTGTCGGAGCCGCGC
GAGATATGGCCCGCGCTGGAGTTTCAATACCGGAGATCATGCAAGCTGGTGGCTGGACCAATGTAAATAT
TGTCATGAACTATATCCGTAACCTGGATAGTGAAACAGGGGCAATGGTGCGCCTGCTGGAAGATGGCGAT
TAGCCAGCTTATCGATAATCAACCTCTGGATTACAAAATTTGTGAAAGATTGACTGGTATTCTTAACTAT
GTTGCTCCTTTTACGCTATGTGGATACGCTGCTTTAATGCCTTTGTATCATGCTATTGCTTCCCGTATGG
CTTTCATTTTCTCCTCCTTGTATAAATCCTGGTTGCTGTCTCTTTATGAGGAGTTGTGGCCCGTTGTCAG
GCAACGTGGCGTGGTGTGCACTGTGTTTGCTGACGCAACCCCCACTGGTTGGGGCATTGCCACCACCTGT
CAGCTCCTTTCCGGAACTTTCGCTTTCCCCCTCCCTATTGCCACGGCGGAACTCATCGCCGCCTGCCTTG
CCCGCTGCTGGACAGGGGCTCGGCTGTTGGGCACTGACAATTCCGTGGTGTTGTCGGGGAAATCATCGTC
CTTTCCTTGGCTGCTCGCCTATGTTGCCACCTGGATTCTGCGCGGGACGTCCTTCTGCTACGTCCCTTCG
GCCCTCAATCCAGCGGACCTTCCTTCCCGCGGCCTGCTGCCGGCTCTGCGGCCTCTTCCGCGTCTTCGCC
TTCGCCCTCAGACGAGTCGGATCTCCCTTTGGGCCGCCTCCCCGCATCGATACCGAGCGCTGCTCGAGAG
ATCTACGGGTGGCATCCCTGTGACCCCTCCCCAGTGCCTCTCCTGGCCCTGGAAGTTGCCACTCCAGTGC
CCACCAGCCTTGTCCTAATAAAATTAAGTTGCATCATTTTGTCTGACTAGGTGTCCTTCTATAATATTAT
GGGGTGGAGGGGGGTGGTATGGAGCAAGGGGCAAGTTGGGAAGACAACCTGTAGGGCCTGCGGGGTCTAT
TGGGAACCAAGCTGGAGTGCAGTGGCACAATCTTGGCTCACTGCAATCTCCGCCTCCTGGGTTCAAGCGA
TTCTCCTGCCTCAGCCTCCCGAGTTGTTGGGATTCCAGGCATGCATGACCAGGCTCAGCTAATTTTTGTT
TTTTTGGTAGAGACGGGGTTTCACCATATTGGCCAGGCTGGTCTCCAACTCCTAATCTCAGGTGATCTAC
CCACCTTGGCCTCCCAAATTGCTGGGATTACAGGCGTGAACCACTGCTCCCTTCCCTGTCCTTCTGATTT
TGTAGGTAACCACGTGCGGACCGAGCGGCCGCAGGAACCCCTAGTGATGGAGTTGGCCACTCCCTCTCTG
CGCGCTCGCTCGCTCACTGAGGCCGGGCGACCAAAGGTCGCCCGACGCCCGGGCTTTGCCCGGGCGGCCT
CAGTGAGCGAGCGAGCGCGCAGCTGCCTGCAGGGGCGCCTGATGCGGTATTTTCTCCTTACGCATCTGTG
CGGTATTTCACACCGCATA
[95 nt withheld, positions 4220-4314]
T
[46 nt withheld, positions 4316-4361]
C
[141 nt withheld, positions 4363-4503]
CCTTTGACGTTGGAGTCCACGTTCTTT
[37 nt withheld, positions 4531-4567]
ACTCTATCTCGGGCTATTCTTTTGATTTATAAGGGATTTTGCCGATTTCGGTCTATTGGTTAAAAAATGA
GCTGATTTAACAAAAATTTAACGCGAATTTTAACAAAATATTAACGTTTACAATTTTATGGTGCACTCTC
AGTACAATCTGCTCTGATGCCGCATAGTTAAGCCAGCCCCGACACCCGCCAACACCCGCTGACGCGCCCT
GACGGGCTTGTCTGCTCCCGGCATCCGCTTACAGACAAGCTGTGACCGTCTCCGGGAGCTGCATGTGTCA
GAGGTTTTCACCGTCATCACCGAAACGCGCGAGACGAAAGGGCCTCGTGATACGCCTATTTTTATAGGTT
AATGTCATGATAATAATGGTTTCTTAGACGTCAGGTGGCACTTTTCGGGGAAATGTGCGCGGAACCCCTA
TTTGTTTATTTTTCTAAATACATTCAAATATGTATCCGCTCATGAGACAATAACCCTGATAAATGCTTCA
ATAATATTGAAAAAGGAAGAGTATGAGTATTCAACATTTCCGTGTCGCCCTTATTCCCTTTTTTGCGGCA
TTTTGCCTTCCTGTTTTTGCTCACCCAGAAACGCTGGTGAAAGTAAAAGATGCTGAAGATCAGTTGGGTG
CACGAGTGGGTTACATCGAACTGGATCTCAACAGCGGTAAGATCCTTGAGAGTTTTCGCCCCGAAGAACG
TTTTCCAATGATGAGCACTTTTAAAGTTCTGCTATGTGGCGCGGTATTATCCCGTATTGACGCCGGGCAA
GAGCAACTCGGTCGCCGCATACACTATTCTCAGAATGACTTGGTTGAGTACTCACCAGTCACAGAAAAGC
ATCTTACGGATGGCATGACAGTAAGAGAATTATGCAGTGCTGCCATAACCATGAGTGATAACACTGCGGC
CAACTTACTTCTGACAACGATCGGAGGACCGAAGGAGCTAACCGCTTTTTTGCACAACATGGGGGATCAT
GTAACTCGCCTTGATCGTTGGGAACCGGAGCTGAATGAAGCCATACCAAACGACGAGCGTGACACCACGA
TGCCTGTAGCAATGGCAACAACGTTGCGCAAACTATTAACTGGCGAACTACTTACTCTAGCTTCCCGGCA
ACAATTAATAGACTGGATGGAGGCGGATAAAGTTGCAGGACCACTTCTGCGCTCGGCCCTTCCGGCTGGC
TGGTTTATTGCTGATAAATCTGGAGCCGGTGAGCGTGGGTCTCGCGGTATCATTGCAGCACTGGGGCCAG
ATGGTAAGCCCTCCCGTATCGTAGTTATCTACACGACGGGGAGTCAGGCAACTATGGATGAACGAAATAG
ACAGATCGCTGAGATAGGTGCCTCACTGATTAAGCATTGGTAACTGTCAGACCAAGTTTACTCATATATA
CTTTAGATTGATTTAAAACTTCATTTTTAATTTAAAAGGATCTAGGTGAAGATCCTTTTTGATAATCTCA
TGACCAAAATCCCTTAACGTGAGTTTTCGTTCCACTGAGCGTCAGACCCCGTAGAAAAGATCAAAGGATC
TTCTTGAGATCCTTTTTTTCTGCGCGTAATCTGCTGCTTGCAAACAAAAAAACCACCGCTACCAGCGGTG
GTTTGTTTGCCGGATCAAGAGCTACCAACTCTTTTTCCGAAGGTAACTGGCTTCAGCAGAGCGCAGATAC
CAAATACTGTTCTTCTAGTGTAGCCGTAGTTAGGCCACCACTTCAAGAACTCTGTAGCACCGCCTACATA
CCTCGCTCTGCTAATCCTGTTACCAGTGGCTGCTGCCAGTGGCGATAAGTCGTGTCTTACCGGGTTGGAC
TCAAGACGATAGTTACCGGATAAGGCGCAGCGGTCGGGCTGAACGGGGGGTTCGTGCACACAGCCCAGCT
TGGAGCGAACGACCTACACCGAACTGAGATACCTACAGCGTGAGCTATGAGAAAGCGCCACGCTTCCCGA
AGGGAGAAAGGCGGACAGGTATCCGGTAAGCGGCAGGGTCGGAACAGGAGAGCGCACGAGGGAGCTTCCA
GGGGGAAACGCCTGGTATCTTTATAGTCCTGTCGGGTTTCGCCACCTCTGACTTGAGCGTCGATTTTTGT
GATGCTCGTCAGGGGGGCGGAGCCTATGGAAAAACGCCAGCAACGCGGCCTTTTTACGGTTCCTGGCCTT
TTGCTGGCCTTTTGCTCACATGTCCTGCAGGCAGCTGCGCGCTCGCTCGCTCACTGAGGCCGCCCGGGCG
TCGGGCGACCTTTGGTCGCCCGGCCTCAGTGAGCGAGCGAGCGCGCAGAGAGGGAGTGGCCAACTCCATC
ACTAGGGGTTCCTGCGGCCGCACGCGTTTTTTAAAAGAAAAGGGGGGATTGGGGGGTACAGTGCAGGGGA
AAGAATAGTAGACATAATAGCAACAGACATACAAACTAAAGAATTACAAAAACAAATTACAAAAATTCAA
AATTTTCGGGTTTATTACAGGGACAGCAGAGATCCAGTTTGGTTAATTAACCCACCTCCCTCTCTGTGCT
GGGACTCACAGAGGGAGACCTCAGGAGGCAGTCTGTCCATCACATGTCCAAATGCAGAGCATACCCTGGG
CTGGGCGCAGTGGCGCACAACTGTAATTCCAGCACTTTGGGAGGCTGATGTGGAAGGATCACTTGAGCCC
AGAAGTTCTAGACCAGCCTGGGCAACATGGCAAGACCCTATCTCTACAAAAAAAGTTAAAAAATCAGCCA
CGTGTGGTGACACACACCTGTAGTCCCAGCTATTCAGGAGGCTGAGGTGAGGGGATCACTTAAGGCTGGG
AGGTTGAGGCTGCAGTGAGTCGTGGTTGCGCCACTGCACTCCAGCCTGGGCAACAGTGAGACCCTGTCTC
AAAAGACAAAAAAAAAA
